Addgene plasmid #52585: pVITRO-HPV56 L1L2
Purpose: Expresses HPV56 L1 and L2 in mammalian cells
Depositing lab: Richard Roden. Depositing organization: Johns Hopkins University and School of Medicine. Publication: Impact of inhibitors and L2 antibodies upon the infectivity of diverse alpha and beta human papillomavirus types. Kwak K, Jiang R, Wang JW, Jagu S, Kirnbauer R, Roden RB. PLoS One. 2014 May 9;9(5):e97232. doi: 10.1371/journal.pone.0097232. eCollection 2014. PubMed 24816794.
Backbone
  Vector backbone: pVITRO1-neo-mcs
  Backbone manufacturer: InvivoGen
  Backbone size w/o insert (bp): 6295
  Total vector size (bp): 9196
  Vector type: Mammalian Expression
  Selectable markers: Neomycin (select with G418)
Growth in bacteria
  Bacterial resistance: Kanamycin, 50 μg/mL
  Growth temperature: 37°C
  Growth strain: DH5alpha
  Copy number: High Copy
Gene/Insert 1
  Gene/Insert name: HPV56 L1
  Species: H. sapiens (human)
  Insert size (bp): 1503
  Cloning method: Restriction Enzyme; 5′ cloning site BglII (destroyed during cloning); 3′ cloning site NheI (destroyed during cloning)
  Sequencing primers: 5′ AAACCACCGCTAATTCAAAGC; 3′ GTGGTTTGTCCAAACTCATCAA
Gene/Insert 2
  Gene/Insert name: HPV56 L2
  Species: H. sapiens (human)
  Insert size (bp): 1398
  Cloning method: Restriction Enzyme; 5′ cloning site BamHI (not destroyed); 3′ cloning site AvrII (destroyed during cloning)
  Sequencing primers: 5′ GCCTCTTAGCGGTTCAAAGG; 3′ CAAAGGTATTTTCTAAACCCGTTTC
Terms and licenses: Academic/Nonprofit Terms; Industry Terms: Not Available to Industry
How to cite: pVITRO-HPV56 L1L2 was a gift from Richard Roden (Addgene plasmid # 52585 ; http://n2t.net/addgene:52585 ; RRID:Addgene_52585)
