[The description below was written by a language model from this plasmid's Addgene catalogue record and pLannotate feature annotations shown in this document.]
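Description:
pVITRO-HPV56 L1L2 is a 9.2 kb mammalian expression plasmid built on the InvivoGen pVITRO1-neo-mcs backbone, a dual-cassette vector designed to express two genes from a single plasmid. It carries the two capsid genes of human papillomavirus type 56: the major capsid protein L1 (about 1.5 kb) and the minor capsid protein L2 (about 1.4 kb). The catalogue lists the insert species as human, but both genes are viral. It replicates in E. coli at high copy from a ColE1/pUC-type origin and is selected with kanamycin.

In the annotated sequence, L1 sits downstream of an SV40 enhancer fragment and a mouse EF-1α promoter and is followed by an SV40 polyadenylation signal. The annotation tool matched this reading frame to the HPV33 L1 reference, which probably reflects similarity among papillomavirus L1 proteins, since the record identifies it as HPV56 L1. The second cassette begins with a CMV enhancer and a short CMV promoter fragment. Roughly 1.3 kb between that fragment and the L2 coding sequence is unannotated, so the full promoter driving L2 is not defined by the feature table. L2 is followed by a foot-and-mouth disease virus IRES and the Tn5 NeoR/KanR gene, ending in an EF-1α polyadenylation signal. This arrangement links G418 resistance in mammalian cells to the L2 transcript. Short bacterial promoter elements just upstream of the resistance gene presumably allow the same gene to confer kanamycin resistance in E. coli.

Co-expressed L1 and L2 can self-assemble into papillomavirus capsids. The associated publication concerns the effects of inhibitors and L2 antibodies on the infectivity of diverse HPV types, consistent with use in producing HPV56 capsids or pseudovirions for infectivity and neutralisation studies.
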