Features (pLannotate 1.2.2; 14 found; start..end, strand, type, name):
     51..242     +  promoter       SV40 promoter (fragment): SV40 enhancer and early promoter
    429..1562    +  promoter       mEF-1α promoter (fragment): strong constitutive promoter for mouse elongation factor EF-1α
   1588..3081    +  CDS            L1: VL1_HPV33 - Experimental evidence at protein level: Swiss-Prot protein existence level 1. Forms an icosahedral capsid with a T=7 symmetry and a 50 nm diameter. The capsid is composed of 72 pentamers linked to each other by disulfide bonds and associated with L2 proteins. Binds to heparan sulfate proteoglycans on cell surface of basal layer keratinocytes to provide initial virion attachment. This binding mediates a conformational change in the virus capsid that facilitates efficient infection. The virion enters the host cell via endocytosis. During virus trafficking, L1 protein dissociates from
   3110..3231    -  polyA_signal   SV40 poly(A) signal: SV40 polyadenylation signal
   3254..3325    -  CDS            large T antigen (fragment): large T antigen from SV40 (simian virus 40)
   3419..4007    +  rep_origin     ori: high-copy-number ColE1/pMB1/pBR322/pUC origin of replication
   4087..4390    +  enhancer       CMV enhancer: human cytomegalovirus immediate early enhancer
   4392..4491    +  promoter       CMV promoter (fragment): human cytomegalovirus (CMV) immediate early promoter
   5835..7226    +  CDS            L2: VL2_HPV56 - Protein inferred from homology: Swiss-Prot protein existence level 3. Minor protein of the capsid that localizes along the inner surface of the virion, within the central cavities beneath the L1 pentamers. Plays a role in capsid stabilization through interaction with the major capsid protein L1. Once the virion enters the host cell, L2 escorts the genomic DNA into the nucleus by promoting escape from the endosomal compartments and traffic through the host Golgi network. Mechanistically, the C-terminus of L2 possesses a cell-penetrating peptide that protudes from the host endosome,
   7239..7683    +  misc_feature   FMDV IRES: internal ribosome entry site (IRES) of the foot-and-mouth disease virus
   7716..7734    +  promoter       tac promoter (fragment): strong E. coli promoter; hybrid between the trp and lac UV5 promoters
   7754..7772    +  promoter       T7 promoter: promoter for bacteriophage T7 RNA polymerase
   7782..8576    +  CDS            NeoR/KanR: aminoglycoside phosphotransferase from Tn5; aph(3')-II (or nptII); confers resistance to neomycin, kanamycin, and G418 (Geneticin®)
   8623..9195    +  polyA_signal   EF-1α poly(A) signal: human EF-1α polyadenylation signal
>Addgene plasmid #52585 | pVITRO-HPV56 L1L2 | depositor full sequence | sequence record 81718 | pVITRO-HPV56 L1L2 sequence 9196 bps
CCTGCAGGGCCTGAAATAACCTCTGAAAGAGGAACTTGGTTAGGTACCTTCTGAGGCGGAAAGAACCAGC
TGTGGAATGTGTGTCAGTTAGGGTGTGGAAAGTCCCCAGGCTCCCCAGCAGGCAGAAGTATGCAAAGCAT
GCATCTCAATTAGTCAGCAACCAGGTGTGGAAAGTCCCCAGGCTCCCCAGCAGGCAGAAGTATGCAAAGC
ATGCATCTCAATTAGTCAGCAACCATAGTCCCACTAGTGGAGCCGAGAGTAATTCATACAAAAGGAGGGA
TCGCCTTCGCAAGGGGAGAGCCCAGGGACCGTCCCTAAATTCTCACAGACCCAAATCCCTGTAGCCGCCC
CACGACAGCGCGAGGAGCATGCGCTCAGGGCTGAGCGCGGGGAGAGCAGAGCACACAAGCTCATAGACCC
TGGTCGTGGGGGGGAGGACCGGGGAGCTGGCGCGGGGCAAACTGGGAAAGCGGTGTCGTGTGCTGGCTCC
GCCCTCTTCCCGAGGGTGGGGGAGAACGGTATATAAGTGCGGCAGTCGCCTTGGACGTTCTTTTTCGCAA
CGGGTTTGCCGTCAGAACGCAGGTGAGGGGCGGGTGTGGCTTCCGCGGGCCGCCGAGCTGGAGGTCCTGC
TCCGAGCGGGCCGGGCCCCGCTGTCGTCGGCGGGGATTAGCTGCGAGCATTCCCGCTTCGAGTTGCGGGC
GGCGCGGGAGGCAGAGTGCGAGGCCTAGCGGCAACCCCGTAGCCTCGCCTCGTGTCCGGCTTGAGGCCTA
GCGTGGTGTCCGCGCCGCCGCCGCGTGCTACTCCGGCCGCACTCTGGTCTTTTTTTTTTTTGTTGTTGTT
GCCCTGCTGCCTTCGATTGCCGTTCAGCAATAGGGGCTAACAAAGGGAGGGTGCGGGGCTTGCTCGCCCG
GAGCCCGGAGAGGTCATGGTTGGGGAGGAATGGAGGGACAGGAGTGGCGGCTGGGGCCCGCCCGCCTTCG
GAGCACATGTCCGACGCCACCTGGATGGGGCGAGGCCTGGGGTTTTTCCCGAAGCAACCAGGCTGGGGTT
AGCGTGCCGAGGCCATGTGGCCCCAGCACCCGGCACGATCTGGCTTGGCGGCGCCGCGTTGCCCTGCCTC
CCTAACTAGGGTGAGGCCATCCCGTCCGGCACCAGTTGCGTGCGTGGAAAGATGGCCGCTCCCGGGCCCT
GTTGCAAGGAGCTCAAAATGGAGGACGCGGCAGCCCGGTGGAGCGGGCGGGTGAGTCACCCACACAAAGG
AAGAGGGCCTGGTCCCTCACCGGCTGCTGCTTCCTGTGACCCCGTGGTCCTATCGGCCGCAATAGTCACC
TCGGGCTTTTGAGCACGGCTAGTCGCGGCGGGGGGAGGGGATGTAATGGCGTTGGAGTTTGTTCACATTT
GGTGGGTGGAGACTAGTCAGGCCAGCCTGGCGCTGGAAGTCATTTTTGGAATTTGTCCCCTTGAGTTTTG
AGCGGAGCTAATTCTCGGGCTTCTTAGCGGTTCAAAGGTATCTTTTAAACCCTTTTTTAGGTGTTGTGAA
AACCACCGCTAATTCAAAGCAACCGGTGATATCAAAGATCCGCCACCATGGCCACCTGGCGGCCCAGCGA
GAACAAGGTGTACCTGCCCCCCACCCCCGTGTCCAAGGTGGTGGCCACCGACAGCTACGTGAAGCGGACC
AGCATCTTCTACCACGCCGGCAGCAGCAGACTGCTGGCCGTGGGCCACCCCTACTACAGCGTGACCAAGG
ACAACACCAAGACCAACATCCCCAAGGTGTCCGCCTACCAGTACCGGGTGTTCAGAGTGCGGCTGCCTGA
CCCTAACAAGTTCGGCCTGCCCGACACCAATATCTACAACCCCGACCAGGAACGGCTGGTCTGGGCCTGC
GTGGGCCTGGAAGTGGGCAGAGGCCAGCCTCTGGGAGCTGGCCTGAGCGGCCACCCCCTGTTCAACCGGC
TGGACGACACCGAGAGCAGCAACCTGGCCAACAACAACGTGATCGAGGACAGCCGGGACAACATCAGCGT
GGACGGCAAGCAGACCCAGCTGTGCATCGTGGGCTGCACACCCGCCATGGGCGAGCACTGGACCAAGGGC
GCCGTGTGCAAGAGCACCCAGGTCACCACCGGCGACTGCCCCCCTCTGGCCCTGATCAACACCCCCATCG
AGGACGGCGACATGATCGACACCGGCTTCGGCGCCATGGACTTCAAGGTGCTGCAGGAAAGCAAGGCCGA
GGTCCCCCTGGACATCGTGCAGAGCACCTGCAAGTACCCCGACTACCTGAAGATGAGCGCCGACGCCTAC
GGCGACAGCATGTGGTTCTACCTGCGGCGGGAGCAGCTGTTCGCCCGGCACTACTTCAACAGAGCCGGCA
AAGTGGGCGAGACAATCCCCGCCGAGCTGTACCTGAAGGGCAGCAACGGACGGGAGCCTCCTCCCAGCAG
CGTGTACGTGGCCACCCCCAGCGGCAGCATGATCACCAGCGAGGCCCAGCTGTTCAACAAGCCCTACTGG
CTGCAGCGGGCCCAGGGCCACAACAACGGCATCTGCTGGGGCAACCAGCTGTTCGTGACCGTCGTGGACA
CTACCCGGTCCACCAACATGACCATCAGCACCGCCACCGAGCAGCTGTCCAAGTACGACGCCCGGAAGAT
CAACCAGTACCTGCGGCACGTGGAGGAATATGAGCTGCAGTTCGTCTTTCAGCTGTGCAAGATCACCCTG
AGCGCCGAAGTGATGGCCTACCTGCACAACATGAACGCCAACCTGCTGGAAGATTGGAACATCGGCCTGA
GCCCCCCTGTGGCTACCTCTCTGGAAGATAAGTACAGATACGTGCGGAGCACCGCCATCACCTGCCAGAG
AGAGCAGCCCCCCACCGAGAAGCAGGACCCCCTGGCCAAGTACAAGTTCTGGGACGTGAACCTGCAGGAC
AGCTTCAGCACCGACCTGGACCAGTTCCCCCTGGGCCGGAAGTTCCTGATGCAGCTGGGCACCAGATCCA
AGCCCGCCGTGGCCACAAGCAAGAAGCGGAGCGCCCCCACAAGCACCAGCACCCCCGCCAAGCGGAAGCG
GAGATGATAGTCTAGCTGGCCAGACATGATAAGATACATTGATGAGTTTGGACAAACCACAACTAGAATG
CAGTGAAAAAAATGCTTTATTTGTGAAATTTGTGATGCTATTGCTTTATTTGTAACCATTATAAGCTGCA
ATAAACAAGTTAACAACAACAATTGCATTCATTTTATGTTTCAGGTTCAGGGGGAGGTGTGGGAGGTTTT
TTAAAGCAAGTAAAACCTCTACAAATGTGGTATGGAAATGTTAATTAACTAGCCATGACCAAAATCCCTT
AACGTGAGTTTTCGTTCCACTGAGCGTCAGACCCCGTAGAAAAGATCAAAGGATCTTCTTGAGATCCTTT
TTTTCTGCGCGTAATCTGCTGCTTGCAAACAAAAAAACCACCGCTACCAGCGGTGGTTTGTTTGCCGGAT
CAAGAGCTACCAACTCTTTTTCCGAAGGTAACTGGCTTCAGCAGAGCGCAGATACCAAATACTGTTCTTC
TAGTGTAGCCGTAGTTAGGCCACCACTTCAAGAACTCTGTAGCACCGCCTACATACCTCGCTCTGCTAAT
CCTGTTACCAGTGGCTGCTGCCAGTGGCGATAAGTCGTGTCTTACCGGGTTGGACTCAAGACGATAGTTA
CCGGATAAGGCGCAGCGGTCGGGCTGAACGGGGGGTTCGTGCACACAGCCCAGCTTGGAGCGAACGACCT
ACACCGAACTGAGATACCTACAGCGTGAGCTATGAGAAAGCGCCACGCTTCCCGAAGGGAGAAAGGCGGA
CAGGTATCCGGTAAGCGGCAGGGTCGGAACAGGAGAGCGCACGAGGGAGCTTCCAGGGGGAAACGCCTGG
TATCTTTATAGTCCTGTCGGGTTTCGCCACCTCTGACTTGAGCGTCGATTTTTGTGATGCTCGTCAGGGG
GGCGGAGCCTATGGAAAAACGCCAGCAACGCGGCCTTTTTACGGTTCCTGGCCTTTTGCTGGCCTTTTGC
TCACATGTTCTTAATTAACCTGCAGGCGTTACATAACTTACGGTAAATGGCCCGCCTGGCTGACCGCCCA
ACGACCCCCGCCCATTGACGTCAATAATGACGTATGTTCCCATAGTAACGCCAATAGGGACTTTCCATTG
ACGTCAATGGGTGGAGTATTTACGGTAAACTGCCCACTTGGCAGTACATCAAGTGTATCATATGCCAAGT
ACGCCCCCTATTGACGTCAATGACGGTAAATGGCCCGCCTGGCATTATGCCCAGTACATGACCTTATGGG
ACTTTCCTACTTGGCAGTACATCTACGTATTAGTCATCGCTATTACCATGATGATGCGGTTTTGGCAGTA
CATCAATGGGCGTGGATAGCGGTTTGACTCACGGGGATTTCCAAGTCTCCACCCCATTGACGTCAATGGG
AGTTTGTTTTGACTAGTGGAGCCGAGAGTAATTCATACAAAAGGAGGGATCGCCTTCGCAAGGGGAGAGC
CCAGGGACCGTCCCTAAATTCTCACAGACCCAAATCCCTGTAGCCGCCCCACGACAGCGCGAGGAGCATG
CGCCCAGGGCTGAGCGCGGGTAGATCAGAGCACACAAGCTCACAGTCCCCGGCGGTGGGGGGAGGGGCGC
GCTGAGCGGGGGCCAGGGAGCTGGCGCGGGGCAAACTGGGAAAGTGGTGTCGTGTGCTGGCTCCGCCCTC
TTCCCGAGGGTGGGGGAGAACGGTATATAAGTGCGGTAGTCGCCTTGGACGTTCTTTTTCGCAACGGGTT
TGCCGTCAGAACGCAGGTGAGTGGCGGGTGTGGCTTCCGCGGGCCCCGGAGCTGGAGCCCTGCTCTGAGC
GGGCCGGGCTGATATGCGAGTGTCGTCCGCAGGGTTTAGCTGTGAGCATTCCCACTTCGAGTGGCGGGCG
GTGCGGGGGTGAGAGTGCGAGGCCTAGCGGCAACCCCGTAGCCTCGCCTCGTGTCCGGCTTGAGGCCTAG
CGTGGTGTCCGCCGCCGCGTGCCACTCCGGCCGCACTATGCGTTTTTTGTCCTTGCTGCCCTCGATTGCC
TTCCAGCAGCATGGGCTAACAAAGGGAGGGTGTGGGGCTCACTCTTAAGGAGCCCATGAAGCTTACGTTG
GATAGGAATGGAAGGGCAGGAGGGGCGACTGGGGCCCGCCCGCCTTCGGAGCACATGTCCGACGCCACCT
GGATGGGGCGAGGCCTGTGGCTTTCCGAAGCAATCGGGCGTGAGTTTAGCCTACCTGGGCCATGTGGCCC
TAGCACTGGGCACGGTCTGGCCTGGCGGTGCCGCGTTCCCTTGCCTCCCAACAAGGGTGAGGCCGTCCCG
CCCGGCACCAGTTGCTTGCGCGGAAAGATGGCCGCTCCCGGGGCCCTGTTGCAAGGAGCTCAAAATGGAG
GACGCGGCAGCCCGGTGGAGCGGGCGGGTGAGTCACCCACACAAAGGAAGAGGGCCTTGCCCCTCGCCGG
CCGCTGCTTCCTGTGACCCCGTGGTCTATCGGCCGCATAGTCACCTCGGGCTTCTCTTGAGCACCGCTCG
TCGCGGCGGGGGGAGGGGATCTAATGGCGTTGGAGTTTGTTCACATTTGGTGGGTGGAGACTAGTCAGGC
CAGCCTGGCGCTGGAAGTCATTCTTGGAATTTGCCCCTTTGAGTTTGGAGCGAGGCTAATTCTCAAGCCT
CTTAGCGGTTCAAAGGTATTTTCTAAACCCGTTTCCAGGTGTTGTGAAAGCCACCGCTAATTCAAAGCAA
TCCGGAGTATACGGATCCGCCACCATGGTCGCCCACCGGGCCACCAGACGGAAGCGGGCCAGCGCCACCC
AGCTGTACAAGACCTGCAAGCTGTCCGGCACCTGCCCCGAGGACGTGGTCAACAAGATCGAGCAGAAAAC
CTGGGCCGACAAGATCCTGCAGTGGGGCAGCCTGTTCACCTACTTCGGCGGCCTGGGCATCGGCACCGGC
ACAGGCTCTGGCGGAAGAGCCGGCTACGTGCCCCTGGGCAGCCGGCCCAGCACCATCGTGGACGTGACCC
CCGCCAGACCCCCCATCGTGGTGGAGAGCGTGGGCCCCACCGACCCCAGCATCGTGACCCTGGTGGAGGA
AAGCAGCGTGATCGAGAGCGGAGCCGGCATCCCCAACTTCACCGGCAGCGGCGGCTTCGAGATCACCAGC
AGCTCCACCACCACCCCTGCCGTGCTGGACATCACCCCCACCTCCAGCACCGTGCACGTGTCCAGCACCC
ACATCACCAACCCCCTGTTCATCGACCCCCCCGTGATCGAGGCCCCCCAGACTGGCGAGGTGTCAGGCAA
CATCCTGATCAGCACCCCTACCAGCGGCATCCACAGCTACGAGGAAATCCCCATGCAGACCTTCGCCGTG
CATGGCAGCGGCACCGAGCCCATCAGCAGCACCCCCATCCCCGGCTTCAGACGGATTGCCGCCCCTCGGC
TGTACCGGAAGGCATTCCAGCAGGTCAAAGTGACCGACCCCGCCTTCCTCGACAGACCTGCCACCCTGGT
GTCCGCCGACAACCCTCTGTTCGAGGGCACCGACACCAGCCTGGCCTTCAGCCCCAGCGGCGTGGCCCCC
GATCCCGACTTCATGAATATCGTGGCCCTGCACAGGCCCGCCTTCACCACCCGCAGAGGCGGCGTGCGGT
TCAGCCGGCTGGGCCGGAAGGCCACCATCCAGACCAGACGGGGCACCCAGATCGGCGCCAGAGTGCACTA
CTACTACGACATCAGCCCTATCGCCCAGGCCGAGGAAATCGAGATGCAGCCCCTGCTGTCCGCCAATAAC
AGCTTCGACGGCCTGTACGACATCTACGCCAACATCGACGACGAGGCCCCTGGCCTGAGCAGCCAGAGCG
TGGCCACCCCCAGCGCCCACCTCCCCATTAAGCCCAGCACCCTGAGCTTCGCCAGCAACACCACCAACGT
GACCGCCCCTCTGGGCAACGTGTGGGAGACACCTTTCTACAGCGGCCCTGACATCGTCCTGCCCACTGGC
CCTAGCACCTGGCCCTTCGTGCCCCAGAGCCCCTACGACGTGACCCACGACGTGTACATCCAGGGCTCTA
GCTTCGCCCTGTGGCCCGTGTACTTCTTCCGGCGGAGGCGGCGGAAGAGAATCCCCTACTTCTTCGCTGA
CGGCGATGTGGCTGCCTGATAGTCTAGGAGCAGGTTTCCCCAATGACACAAAACGTGCAACTTGAAACTC
CGCCTGGTCTTTCCAGGTCTAGAGGGGTAACACTTTGTACTGCGTTTGGCTCCACGCTCGATCCACTGGC
GAGTGTTAGTAACAGCACTGTTGCTTCGTAGCGGAGCATGACGGCCGTGGGAACTCCTCCTTGGTAACAA
GGACCCACGGGGCCAAAAGCCACGCCCACACGGGCCCGTCATGTGTGCAACCCCAGCACGGCGACTTTAC
TGCGAAACCCACTTTAAAGTGACATTGAAACTGGTACCCACACACTGGTGACAGGCTAAGGATGCCCTTC
AGGTACCCCGAGGTAACACGCGACACTCGGGATCTGAGAAGGGGACTGGGGCTTCTATAAAAGCGCTCGG
TTTAAAAAGCTTCTATGCCTGAATAGGTGACCGGAGGTCGGCACCTTTCCTTTGCAATTACTGACCCTAT
GAATACACTGACTGTTTGACAATTAATCATCGGCATAGTATATCGGCATAGTATAATACGACTCACTATA
GGAGGGCCACCATGATTGAACAAGATGGATTGCACGCAGGTTCTCCGGCCGCTTGGGTGGAGAGGCTATT
CGGCTATGACTGGGCACAACAGACAATCGGCTGCTCTGATGCCGCCGTGTTCCGGCTGTCAGCGCAGGGG
CGCCCGGTTCTTTTTGTCAAGACCGACCTGTCCGGTGCCCTGAATGAACTGCAAGACGAGGCAGCGCGGC
TATCGTGGCTGGCCACGACGGGCGTTCCTTGCGCAGCTGTGCTCGACGTTGTCACTGAAGCGGGAAGGGA
CTGGCTGCTATTGGGCGAAGTGCCGGGGCAGGATCTCCTGTCATCTCACCTTGCTCCTGCCGAGAAAGTA
TCCATCATGGCTGATGCAATGCGGCGGCTGCATACGCTTGATCCGGCTACCTGCCCATTCGACCACCAAG
CGAAACATCGCATCGAGCGAGCACGTACTCGGATGGAAGCCGGTCTTGTCGATCAGGATGATCTGGACGA
AGAGCATCAGGGGCTCGCGCCAGCCGAACTGTTCGCCAGGCTCAAGGCGAGCATGCCCGACGGCGAGGAT
CTCGTCGTGACACATGGCGATGCCTGCTTGCCGAATATCATGGTGGAAAATGGCCGCTTTTCTGGATTCA
TCGACTGTGGCCGGCTGGGTGTGGCGGACCGCTATCAGGACATAGCGTTGGCTACCCGTGATATTGCTGA
AGAGCTTGGCGGCGAATGGGCTGACCGCTTCCTCGTGCTTTACGGTATCGCCGCTCCCGATTCGCAGCGC
ATCGCCTTCTATCGCCTTCTTGACGAGTTCTTCTGAGCGGGACTCTGGGGTTCGAAATGACCGACCAAGC
GAATTCGCTAGGATTATCCCTAATACCTGCCACCCCACTCTTAATCAGTGGTGGAAGAACGGTCTCAGAA
CTGTTTGTTTCAATTGGCCATTTAAGTTTAGTAGTAAAAGACTGGTTAATGATAACAATGCATCGTAAAA
CCTTCAGAAGGAAAGGAGAATGTTTTGTGGACCACTTTGGTTTTCTTTTTTGCGTGTGGCAGTTTTAAGT
TATTAGTTTTTAAAATCAGTACTTTTTAATGGAAACAACTTGACCAAAAATTTGTCACAGAATTTTGAGA
CCCATTAAAAAAGTTAAATGAGAAACCTGTGTGTTCCTTTGGTCAACACCGAGACATTTAGGTGAAAGAC
ATCTAATTCTGGTTTTACGAATCTGGAAACTTCTTGAAAATGTAATTCTTGAGTTAACACTTCTGGGTGG
AGAATAGGGTTGTTTTCCCCCCACATAATTGGAAGGGGAAGGAATATCATTTAAAGCTATGGGAGGGTTG
CTTTGATTACAACACTGGAGAGAAATGCAGCATGTTGCTGATTGCCTGTCACTAAAACAGGCCAAAAACT
GAGTCCTTGGGTTGCATAGAAAGCTG
