>Addgene plasmid #52585 | pVITRO-HPV56 L1L2 | addgene partial sequence | sequence record 84707 | mEF1-Fwd 5'-TTTTGAGCGGAGCTAATTCTCGGG-3'
ACCCTTTTTTAGGTGTTGTGAAAACCACCGCTAATTCAAAGCAACCGGTGATATCAAAGATCCGCCACCA
TGGCCACCTGGCGGCCCAGCGAGAACAAGGTGTACCTGCCCCCCACCCCCGTGTCCAAGGTGGTGGCCAC
CGACAGCTACGTGAAGCGGACCAGCATCTTCTACCACGCCGGCAGCAGCAGACTGCTGGCCGTGGGCCAC
CCCTACTACAGCGTGACCAAGGACAACACCAAGACCAACATCCCCAAGGTGTCCGCCTACCAGTACCGGG
TGTTCAGAGTGCGGCTGCCTGACCCTAACAAGTTCGGCCTGCCCGACACCAATATCTACAACCCCGACCA
GGAACGGCTGGTCTGGGCCTGCGTGGGCCTGGAAGTGGGCAGAGGCCAGCCTCTGGGAGCTGGCCTGAGC
GGCCACCCCCTGTTCAACCGGCTGGACGACACCGAGAGCAGCAACCTGGCCAACAACAACGTGATCGAGG
ACAGCCGGGACAACATCAGCGTGGACGGCAAGCAGACCCAGCTGTGCATCGTGGGCTGCACACCCGCCAT
GGGCGAGCACTGGACCAAGGGCGCCGTGTGCAAGAGCACCCAGGTCACCACCGGCGACTGCCCCCCTCTG
GCCCTGATCAACACCCCCATCGAGGACGGCGACATGATCGACACCGGCTTCGGCGCCATGGACTTCAAGG
TGCTGCAGGAAAGCAAGGCCGAGGTCCCCCTGGACATCGTGCAGAGCACCTGCAAGTACCCCGACTACCT
GAAGATGAGCGCCGACGCCTACGGCGACAGCATGTGGTTCTACCTGCGGCGGGAGCAGCTGTTCGCCCGG
CACTACTTCAACAGAGCCGGCAAAGTGGGCGAGA
