>Addgene plasmid #52585 | pVITRO-HPV56 L1L2 | addgene partial sequence | sequence record 84737 | EBV-rev 5'-GTGGTTTGTCCAAACTCATC-3'
AGACTATCATCTCCGCTTCCGCTTGGCGGGGGTGCTGGTGCTTGTGGGGGCGCTCCGCTTCTTGCTTGTG
GCCACGGCGGGCTTGGATCTGGTGCCCAGCTGCATCAGGAACTTCCGGCCCAGGGGGAACTGGTCCAGGT
CGGTGCTGAAGCTGTCCTGCAGGTTCACGTCCCAGAACTTGTACTTGGCCAGGGGGTCCTGCTTCTCGGT
GGGGGGCTGCTCTCTCTGGCAGGTGATGGCGGTGCTCCGCACGTATCTGTACTTATCTTCCAGAGAGGTA
GCCACAGGGGGGCTCAGGCCGATGTTCCAATCTTCCAGCAGGTTGGCGTTCATGTTGTGCAGGTAGGCCA
TCACTTCGGCGCTCAGGGTGATCTTGCACAGCTGAAAGACGAACTGCAGCTCATATTCCTCCACGTGCCG
CAGGTACTGGTTGATCTTCCGGGCGTCGTACTTGGACAGCTGCTCGGTGGCGGTGCTGATGGTCATGTTG
GTGGACCGGGTAGTGTCCACGACGGTCACGAACAGCTGGTTGCCCCAGCAGATGCCGTTGTTGTGGCCCT
GGGCCCGCTGCAGCCAGTAGGGCTTGTTGAACAGCTGGGCCTCGCTGGTGATCATGCTGCCGCTGGGGGT
GGCCACGTACACGCTGCTGGGAGGAGGCTCCCGTCCGTTGCTGCCCTTCAGGTACAGCTCGGCGGGGATT
GTCTCGCCCACTTTGCCGGCTCTGTTGAAGTAGTGCCGGGCGAACAGCTGCTCCCGCCGCAGGTAGAACC
ACATGCTGTCGCCGTAGGCGTCGGCGCTCATCTTCAGGTAGTCGGGGTACTTGCAGGTGCTCTGCACGAT
GTCCAGGG
