>Addgene plasmid #52585 | pVITRO-HPV56 L1L2 | addgene partial sequence | sequence record 84770 | FMDV-IRES-R 5'-CTCCGCTACGAAGCAACAGT-3'
CGAGCGTGGAGCCAAACGCAGTACAAAGTGTTACCCCTCTAGACCTGGAAAGACCAGGCGGAGTTTCAAG
TTGCACGTTTTGTGTCATTGGGGAAACCTGCTCCTAGACTATCAGGCAGCCACATCGCCGTCAGCGAAGA
AGTAGGGGATTCTCTTCCGCCGCCTCCGCCGGAAGAAGTACACGGGCCACAGGGCGAAGCTAGAGCCCTG
GATGTACACGTCGTGGGTCACGTCGTAGGGGCTCTGGGGCACGAAGGGCCAGGTGCTAGGGCCAGTGGGC
AGGACGATGTCAGGGCCGCTGTAGAAAGGTGTCTCCCACACGTTGCCCAGAGGGGCGGTCACGTTGGTGG
TGTTGCTGGCGAAGCTCAGGGTGCTGGGCTTAATGGGGAGGTGGGCGCTGGGGGTGGCCACGCTCTGGCT
GCTCAGGCCAGGGGCCTCGTCGTCGATGTTGGCGTAGATGTCGTACAGGCCGTCGAAGCTGTTATTGGCG
GACAGCAGGGGCTGCATCTCGATTTCCTCGGCCTGGGCGATAGGGCTGATGTCGTAGTAGTAGTGCACTC
TGGCGCCGATCTGGGTGCCCCGTCTGGTCTGGATGGTGGCCTTCCGGCCCAGCCGGCTGAACCGCACGCC
GCCTCTGCGGGTGGTGAAGGCGGGCCTGTGCAGGGCCACGATATTCATGAAGTCGGGATCGGGGGCCACG
CCGCTGGGGCTGAAGGCCAGGCTGGTGTCGGTGCCCTCGAACAGAGGGTTGTCGGCGGACACCAGGGTGG
CAGGTCTGTCGAGGAAGGCGGGGTCGGTCACTTTGACCTGCTGGAATGCCTTCCGGTACAGCCGAGGGGC
GGCAATCCG
