>Addgene plasmid #52585 | pVITRO-HPV56 L1L2 | addgene partial sequence | sequence record 84793 | pVITRO-P25F 5'-CAAAGGTATTTTCTAAACCCGTTTC-3'
CAATCCGGAGTATACGGATCCGCCACCATGGTCGCCCACCGGGCCACCAGACGGAAGCGGGCCAGCGCCA
CCCAGCTGTACAAGACCTGCAAGCTGTCCGGCACCTGCCCCGAGGACGTGGTCAACAAGATCGAGCAGAA
AACCTGGGCCGACAAGATCCTGCAGTGGGGCAGCCTGTTCACCTACTTCGGCGGCCTGGGCATCGGCACC
GGCACAGGCTCTGGCGGAAGAGCCGGCTACGTGCCCCTGGGCAGCCGGCCCAGCACCATCGTGGACGTGA
CCCCCGCCAGACCCCCCATCGTGGTGGAGAGCGTGGGCCCCACCGACCCCAGCATCGTGACCCTGGTGGA
GGAAAGCAGCGTGATCGAGAGCGGAGCCGGCATCCCCAACTTCACCGGCAGCGGCGGCTTCGAGATCACC
AGCAGCTCCACCACCACCCCTGCCGTGCTGGACATCACCCCCACCTCCAGCACCGTGCACGTGTCCAGCA
CCCACATCACCAACCCCCTGTTCATCGACCCCCCCGTGATCGAGGCCCCCCAGACTGGCGAGGTGTCAGG
CAACATCCTGATCAGCACCCCTACCAGCGGCATCCACAGCTACGAGGAAATCCCCATGCAGACCTTCGCC
GTGCATGGCAGCGGCACCGAGCCCATCAGCAGCACCCCCATCCCCGGCTTCAGACGGATTGCCGCCCCTC
GGCTGTACCGGAAGGCATTCCAGCAGGTCAAAGTGACCGACCCCGCCTTCCTCGACAGACCTGCCACCCT
GGTGTCCGCCGACAACCCTCTGTTCGAGGGCACCGACACCAGCCTGGCCTTCAGCCCCAGCGGCGTG
